Addgene plasmid #215790: pNIC-OmpA-NHSTIIT-GG
Purpose: (Empty Backbone) Cloning of target gene with N terminal OmpA SEC pathway signal peptide His6 Twin Strep tag and TEV cleavage
Depositing lab: ASAP Discovery & Frank von Delft. Depositing organization: University of Oxford. Publication: A selection of Golden Gate vectors to simplify recombinant protein production in Escherichia coli. Fairhead M, Koekemoer L, Williams E, von Delft F. bioRxiv 2024.02.13.579886 10.1101/2024.02.13.579886.
Backbone
  Vector backbone: pNIC28a
  Backbone manufacturer: Novagen
  Vector type: Bacterial Expression
Growth in bacteria
  Bacterial resistance: Kanamycin, 50 μg/mL
  Growth temperature: 37°C
  Growth strain: DH5alpha
  Copy number: Low Copy
Gene/Insert
  Gene/Insert name: None
Depositor comments: Please visit https://doi.org/10.1101/2024.02.13.579886 for bioRxiv preprint.
How to cite: pNIC-OmpA-NHSTIIT-GG was a gift from ASAP Discovery & Frank von Delft (Addgene plasmid # 215790 ; http://n2t.net/addgene:215790 ; RRID:Addgene_215790)
