[The description below was written by a language model from this plasmid's Addgene catalogue record and pLannotate feature annotations shown in this document.]
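Description:
pNIC-OmpA-NHSTIIT-GG is an empty bacterial expression backbone derived from the pNIC28a (pET-type) vector family, designed for Golden Gate insertion of a target gene for recombinant protein production in Escherichia coli. It is propagated under kanamycin selection (aminoglycoside phosphotransferase, KanR) and replicates from a ColE1/pBR322-type origin accompanied by the bom site and the rop gene, which keeps copy number low, consistent with the catalogue's low-copy designation. An f1 origin is also present, along with nonfunctional tetracycline-resistance fragments that are remnants of the pBR322 lineage.

The expression cassette uses a T7 promoter followed by a lac operator and the strong T7 gene 10 ribosome binding site, with a plasmid-borne lacI gene supplying repressor. Transcription therefore depends on T7 RNA polymerase in the host and is inducible with IPTG, and it ends at the T7 terminator. The reading frame opens with an OmpA-derived fragment that serves as a Sec-pathway signal peptide, directing the fusion protein for export to the periplasm. According to the record it is followed by a His6 tag, a Twin-Strep tag and a TEV protease cleavage site, so that the product can be purified by nickel or Strep-Tactin affinity and the tags then removed. The automated annotation does not mark the Twin-Strep tag, TEV site or the Golden Gate cloning sites. It does detect a histidine-tag fragment and a short T7 gene 10-like segment downstream of the unannotated region, just before the terminator, whose role the record does not explain. No insert is present; the vector is one of a set of Golden Gate plasmids meant to simplify testing of different tag and localisation formats.
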