Features (pLannotate 1.2.2; 19 found; start..end, strand, type, name):
     43..61      +  promoter       T7 promoter: promoter for bacteriophage T7 RNA polymerase
     62..86      +  protein_bind   lac operator: The lac repressor binds to the lac operator to inhibit transcription in E. coli. This inhibition can be relieved by adding lactose or isopropyl-β-D-thiogalactopyranoside (IPTG). lac repressor encoded by lacI
    101..123     +  RBS            RBS: efficient ribosome binding site from bacteriophage T7 gene 10 (Olins and Rangwala, 1989)
    131..238     +  CDS            ompA (fragment): OMPA_ECOLI - Also known as con From Escherichia coli (strain K12).
    426..443     +  CDS            9xHis (fragment): 9xHis affinity tag
    453..502     +  CDS            SET1 (fragment): solubility-enhancement tag derived from T7 phage gene 10B
    510..557     +  terminator     T7 terminator: transcription terminator for bacteriophage T7 RNA polymerase
    594..1022    +  rep_origin     f1 ori (sequence partly withheld): f1 bacteriophage origin of replication; arrow indicates direction of (+) strand synthesis
   1075..1132    +  promoter       AmpR promoter (fragment): bla
   1141..1956    -  CDS            KanR: aminoglycoside phosphotransferase; aph(3')-Ia; confers resistance to kanamycin in bacteria or G418 (Geneticin®) in eukaryotes
   2078..2666    +  rep_origin     ori: high-copy-number ColE1/pMB1/pBR322/pUC origin of replication
   2852..2991    -  misc_feature   bom: basis of mobility region from pBR322
   3093..3284    -  CDS            rop: Rop protein, which maintains plasmids at low copy number; rop
   3301..3681    +  CDS            YPB1_ECOLX: Protein predicted: Swiss-Prot protein existence level 4. From Escherichia coli.
   3753..4044    -  CDS            TcR (fragment): tetracycline efflux protein; tet; confers resistance to tetracycline
   4059..4080    -  protein_bind   CAP binding site: CAP binding activates transcription in the presence of cAMP. E. coli catabolite activator protein
   4093..5175    -  CDS            lacI: lac repressor; lacI; The lac repressor binds to the lac operator to inhibit transcription in E. coli. This inhibition can be relieved by adding lactose or isopropyl-β-D-thiogalactopyranoside (IPTG).
   5176..5253    -  promoter       lacI promoter: lacI
   5261..21      -  CDS            TcR (fragment) (across the origin): tetracycline efflux protein; tet; confers resistance to tetracycline
>Addgene plasmid #215790 | pNIC-OmpA-NHSTIIT-GG | addgene full sequence | sequence record 426299 | Addgene NGS Result
ATGCGTCCGGCGTAGAGGATCGAGATCTCGATCCCGCGAAATTAATACGACTCACTATAGGGGAATTGTG
AGCGGATAACAATTCCCCTCTAGAAATAATTTTGTTTAACTTTAAGAAGGAGATATACATATGAAGAAAA
CCGCGATTGCGATTGCAGTTGCCTTAGCAGGCTTTGCTACGGTAGCACAAGCGATGCACCATCATCATCA
TCATTCTTCTGGTGCGAGCTGGAGTCACCCACAATTCGAGAAAGGTGGTGGCTCTGGTGGCGGTTCAGGC
GGCTCCGCCTGGTCCCATCCACAGTTTGAAAAGGGTTCTGGTGTAGATCTGGGTACCGAGAACCTGTACT
TCCAATCCATGAGAGACCGCGGATAATTCGGGTCTCACTCGAGCACCCGTCGACAAGCTTGCGGCCGCAC
TCGAGCACCACCACCACCACCACTGAGATCCGGCTGCTAACAAAGCCCGAAAGGAAGCTGAGTTGGCTGC
TGCCACCGCTGAGCAATAACTAGCATAACCCCTTGGGGCCTCTAAACGGGTCTTGAGGGGTTTTTTGCTG
AAAGGAGGAACTATATCCGGATTGGCGAATGGG
[124 nt withheld, positions 594-717]
C
[91 nt withheld, positions 719-809]
A
[49 nt withheld, positions 811-859]
CCTTTGACGTTGGAGTCCACGTTCTTT
[37 nt withheld, positions 887-923]
ACCCTATCTCGGTCTATTCTTTTGATTTATAAGGGATTTTGCCGATTTCGGCCTATTGGTTAAAAAATGA
GCTGATTTAACAAAAATTTAACGCGAATTTTAACAAAATATTAACGCTTACAATTTAGGTGGCACTTTTC
GGGGAAATGTGCGCGGAACCCCTATTTGTTTATTTTTCTAAATACATTCAAATATGTATCCGCTCATGAA
TTAATTCTTAGAAAAACTCATCGAGCATCAAATGAAACTGCAATTTATTCATATCAGGATTATCAATACC
ATATTTTTGAAAAAGCCGTTTCTGTAATGAAGGAGAAAACTCACCGAGGCAGTTCCATAGGATGGCAAGA
TCCTGGTATCGGTCTGCTATTCCGACTCGTCCAACATCAATACAACCTATTAATTTCCCCTCGTCAAAAA
TAAGGTTATCAAGTGAGAAATCACCATGAGTGACGACTGAATCCGGTGAGAATGGCAAAAGTTTATGCAT
TTCTTTCCAGACTTGTTCAACAGGCCAGCCATTACGCTCGTCATCAAAATCACTCGCATCAACCAAACCG
TTATTCATTCGTGATTGCGCCTGAGCGAGACGAAATACGCGATCGCTGTTAAAAGGACAATTACAAACAG
GAATCGAATGCAACCGGCGCAGGAACACTGCCAGCGCATCAACAATATTTTCACCTGAATCAGGATATTC
TTCTAATACCTGGAATGCTGTTTTCCCGGGGATCGCAGTGGTGAGTAACCATGCATCATCAGGAGTACGG
ATAAAATGCTTGATGGTCGGAAGAGGCATAAATTCCGTCAGCCAGTTTAGTCTGACCATCTCATCTGTAA
CATCATTGGCAACGCTACCTTTGCCATGTTTCAGAAACAACTCTGGCGCATCGGGCTTCCCATACAATCG
ATAGATTGTCGCACCTGATTGCCCGACATTATCGCGAGCCCATTTATACCCATATAAATCAGCATCCATG
TTGGAATTTAATCGCGGCCTAGAGCAAGACGTTTCCCGTTGAATATGGCTCATAACACCCCTTGTATTAC
TGTTTATGTAAGCAGACAGTTTTATTGTTCATGACCAAAATCCCTTAACGTGAGTTTTCGTTCCACTGAG
CGTCAGACCCCGTAGAAAAGATCAAAGGATCTTCTTGAGATCCTTTTTTTCTGCGCGTAATCTGCTGCTT
GCAAACAAAAAAACCACCGCTACCAGCGGTGGTTTGTTTGCCGGATCAAGAGCTACCAACTCTTTTTCCG
AAGGTAACTGGCTTCAGCAGAGCGCAGATACCAAATACTGTCCTTCTAGTGTAGCCGTAGTTAGGCCACC
ACTTCAAGAACTCTGTAGCACCGCCTACATACCTCGCTCTGCTAATCCTGTTACCAGTGGCTGCTGCCAG
TGGCGATAAGTCGTGTCTTACCGGGTTGGACTCAAGACGATAGTTACCGGATAAGGCGCAGCGGTCGGGC
TGAACGGGGGGTTCGTGCACACAGCCCAGCTTGGAGCGAACGACCTACACCGAACTGAGATACCTACAGC
GTGAGCTATGAGAAAGCGCCACGCTTCCCGAAGGGAGAAAGGCGGACAGGTATCCGGTAAGCGGCAGGGT
CGGAACAGGAGAGCGCACGAGGGAGCTTCCAGGGGGAAACGCCTGGTATCTTTATAGTCCTGTCGGGTTT
CGCCACCTCTGACTTGAGCGTCGATTTTTGTGATGCTCGTCAGGGGGGCGGAGCCTATGGAAAAACGCCA
GCAACGCGGCCTTTTTACGGTTCCTGGCCTTTTGCTGGCCTTTTGCTCACATGTTCTTTCCTGCGTTATC
CCCTGATTCTGTGGATAACCGTATTACCGCCTTTGAGTGAGCTGATACCGCTCGCCGCAGCCGAACGACC
GAGCGCAGCGAGTCAGTGAGCGAGGAAGCGGAAGAGCGCCTGATGCGGTATTTTCTCCTTACGCATCTGT
GCGGTATTTCACACCGCAATGGTGCACTCTCAGTACAATCTGCTCTGATGCCGCATAGTTAAGCCAGTAT
ACACTCCGCTATCGCTACGTGACTGGGTCATGGCTGCGCCCCGACACCCGCCAACACCCGCTGACGCGCC
CTGACGGGCTTGTCTGCTCCCGGCATCCGCTTACAGACAAGCTGTGACCGTCTCCGGGAGCTGCATGTGT
CAGAGGTTTTCACCGTCATCACCGAAACGCGCGAGGCAGCTGCGGTAAAGCTCATCAGCGTGGTCGTGAA
GCGATTCACAGATGTCTGCCTGTTCATCCGCGTCCAGCTCGTTGAGTTTCTCCAGAAGCGTTAATGTCTG
GCTTCTGATAAAGCGGGCCATGTTAAGGGCGGTTTTTTCCTGTTTGGTCACTGATGCCTCCGTGTAAGGG
GGATTTCTGTTCATGGGGGTAATGATACCGATGAAACGAGAGAGGATGCTCACGATACGGGTTACTGATG
ATGAACATGCCCGGTTACTGGAACGTTGTGAGGGTAAACAACTGGCGGTATGGATGCGGCGGGACCAGAG
AAAAATCACTCAGGGTCAATGCCAGCGCTTCGTTAATACAGATGTAGGTGTTCCACAGGGTAGCCAGCAG
CATCCTGCGATGCAGATCCGGAACATAATGGTGCAGGGCGCTGACTTCCGCGTTTCCAGACTTTACGAAA
CACGGAAACCGAAGACCATTCATGTTGTTGCTCAGGTCGCAGACGTTTTGCAGCAGCAGTCGCTTCACGT
TCGCTCGCGTATCGGTGATTCATTCTGCTAACCAGTAAGGCAACCCCGCCAGCCTAGCCGGGTCCTCAAC
GACAGGAGCACGATCATGCGCACCCGTGGGGCCGCCATGCCGGCGATAATGGCCTGCTTCTCGCCGAAAC
GTTTGGTGGCGGGACCAGTGACGAAGGCTTGAGCGAGGGCGTGCAAGATTCCGAATACCGCAAGCGACAG
GCCGATCATCGTCGCGCTCCAGCGAAAGTGGTCCTCGCCGAAAATGACCCAGAGCGCTGCCGGCACCTGT
CCTACGAGTTGCATGATAAAGAAGACAGTCATAAGTGCGGCGACGATAGTCATGCCCCGCGCCCACCGGA
AGGAGCTGACTGGGTTGAAGGCTCTCAAGGGCATCGGTCGAGATCCCGGTGCCTAATGAGTGAGCTAACT
TACATTAATTGCGTTGCGCTCACTGCCCGCTTTCCAGTCGGGAAACCTGTCGTGCCAGCTGCATTAATGA
ATCGGCCAACGCGCGGGGAGAGGCGGTTTGCGTATTGGGCGCCAGGGTGGTTTTTCTTTTCACCAGTGAG
ACGGGCAACAGCTGATTGCCCTTCACCGCCTGGCCCTGAGAGAGTTGCAGCAAGCGGTCCACGCTGGTTT
GCCCCAGCAGGCGAAAATCCTGTTTGATGGTGGTTAACGGCGGGATATAACATGAGCTGTCTTCGGTATC
GTCGTATCCCACTACCGAGATATCCGCACCAACGCGCAGCCCGGACTCGGTAATGGCGCGCATTGCGCCC
AGCGCCATCTGATCGTTGGCAACCAGCATCGCAGTGGGAACGATGCCCTCATTCAGCATTTGCATGGTTT
GTTGAAAACCGGACATGGCACTCCAGTCGCCTTCCCGTTCCGCTATCGGCTGAATTTGATTGCGAGTGAG
ATATTTATGCCAGCCAGCCAGACGCAGACGCGCCGAGACAGAACTTAATGGGCCCGCTAACAGCGCGATT
TGCTGGTGACCCAATGCGACCAGATGCTCCACGCCCAGTCGCGTACCGTCTTCATGGGAGAAAATAATAC
TGTTGATGGGTGTCTGGTCAGAGACATCAAGAAATAACGCCGGAACATTAGTGCAGGCAGCTTCCACAGC
AATGGCATCCTGGTCATCCAGCGGATAGTTAATGATCAGCCCACTGACGCGTTGCGCGAGAAGATTGTGC
ACCGCCGCTTTACAGGCTTCGACGCCGCTTCGTTCTACCATCGACACCACCACGCTGGCACCCAGTTGAT
CGGCGCGAGATTTAATCGCCGCGACAATTTGCGACGGCGCGTGCAGGGCCAGACTGGAGGTGGCAACGCC
AATCAGCAACGACTGTTTGCCCGCCAGTTGTTGTGCCACGCGGTTGGGAATGTAATTCAGCTCCGCCATC
GCCGCTTCCACTTTTTCCCGCGTTTTCGCAGAAACGTGGCTGGCCTGGTTCACCACGCGGGAAACGGTCT
GATAAGAGACACCGGCATACTCTGCGACATCGTATAACGTTACTGGTTTCACATTCACCACCCTGAATTG
ACTCTCTTCCGGGCGCTATCATGCCATACCGCGAAAGGTTTTGCGCCATTCGATGGTGTCCGGGATCTCG
ACGCTCTCCCTTATGCGACTCCTGCATTAGGAAGCAGCCCAGTAGTAGGTTGAGGCCGTTGAGCACCGCC
GCCGCAAGGAATGGTGCATGCAAGGAGATGGCGCCCAACAGTCCCCCGGCCACGGGGCCTGCCACCATAC
CCACGCCGAAACAAGCGCTCATGAGCCCGAAGTGGCGAGCCCGATCTTCCCCATCGGTGATGTCGGCGAT
ATAGGCGCCAGCAACCGCACCTGTGGCGCCGGTGATGCCGGCCACG
